>Addgene plasmid #229704 | GFP-α-cateninA+ΔβH | addgene full sequence | sequence record 458276 | Addgene NGS Result
TAGTTATTAATAGTAATCAATTACGGGGTCATTAGTTCATAGCCCATATATGGAGTTCCGCGTTACATAA
CTTACGGTAAATGGCCCGCCTGGCTGACCGCCCAACGACCCCCGCCCATTGACGTCAATAATGACGTATG
TTCCCATAGTAACGCCAATAGGGACTTTCCATTGACGTCAATGGGTGGAGTATTTACGGTAAACTGCCCA
CTTGGCAGTACATCAAGTGTATCATATGCCAAGTACGCCCCCTATTGACGTCAATGACGGTAAATGGCCC
GCCTGGCATTATGCCCAGTACATGACCTTATGGGACTTTCCTACTTGGCAGTACATCTACGTATTAGTCA
TCGCTATTACCATGGTGATGCGGTTTTGGCAGTACATCAATGGGCGTGGATAGCGGTTTGACTCACGGGG
ATTTCCAAGTCTCCACCCCATTGACGTCAATGGGAGTTTGTTTTGGCACCAAAATCAACGGGACTTTCCA
AAATGTCGTAACAACTCCGCCCCATTGACGCAAATGGGCGGTAGGCGTGTACGGTGGGAGGTCTATATAA
GCAGAGCTGGTTTAGTGAACCGTCAGATCCGCTAGCGCTACCGGTCGCCACCATGGTGAGCAAGGGCGAG
GAGCTGTTCACCGGGGTGGTGCCCATCCTGGTCGAGCTGGACGGCGACGTAAACGGCCACAAGTTCAGCG
TGTCCGGCGAGGGCGAGGGCGATGCCACCTACGGCAAGCTGACCCTGAAGTTCATCTGCACCACCGGCAA
GCTGCCCGTGCCCTGGCCCACCCTCGTGACCACCCTGACCTACGGCGTGCAGTGCTTCAGCCGCTACCCC
GACCACATGAAGCAGCACGACTTCTTCAAGTCCGCCATGCCCGAAGGCTACGTCCAGGAGCGCACCATCT
TCTTCAAGGACGACGGCAACTACAAGACCCGCGCCGAGGTGAAGTTCGAGGGCGACACCCTGGTGAACCG
CATCGAGCTGAAGGGCATCGACTTCAAGGAGGACGGCAACATCCTGGGGCACAAGCTGGAGTACAACTAC
AACAGCCACAACGTCTATATCATGGCCGACAAGCAGAAGAACGGCATCAAGGTGAACTTCAAGATCCGCC
ACAACATCGAGGACGGCAGCGTGCAGCTCGCCGACCACTACCAGCAGAACACCCCCATCGGCGACGGCCC
CGTGCTGCTGCCCGACAACCACTACCTGAGCACCCAGTCCGCCCTGAGCAAAGACCCCAACGAGAAGCGC
GATCACATGGTCCTGCTGGAGTTCGTGACCGCCGCCGGGATCACTCTCGGCATGGACGAGCTGTACAAGT
CCGGACTCAGATCTCGAGCTCATATGACTGCTGTCCATGCAGGCAACATAAACTTCAAGTGGGATCCTAA
AAGTCTAGAGATCAGGACTCTGGCAGTTGAGAGACTGTTGGAGCCTCTTGTTACACAGGTTACAACCCTT
GTAAACACCAATAGTAAAGGGCCCTCTAATAAGAAGAGAGGTCGTTCTAAGAAGGCCCATGTTTTGGCTG
CATCTGTTGAACAAGCAACTGAGAATTTCTTGGAGAAGGGGGATAAAATTGCGAAGGAGAGCCAGTTTCT
CAAGGAGGAGCTTGTGGCTGCTGTAGAAGATGTTCGAAAACAAGGTGATTTGATGAAGGCTGCTGCAGGA
GAGTTCGCAGATGATCCCTGCTCTTCTGTGAAGCGAGGCAACATGGTTCGGGCAGCTCGAGCTTTGCTCT
CTGCTGTTACCCGGTTGCTGATTTTGGCTGACATGGCAGATGTCTACAAATTACTTGTTCAGCTGAAAGT
TGTGGAAGATGGTATCTTGAAGTTGAGGAATGCTGGCAATGAACAAGACTTAGGAATCCAGTATAAAGCC
CTAAAACCTGAAGTGGATAAGCTGAACATTATGGCAGCCAAAAGACAACAGGAATTGAAAGATGTTGGCC
ATCGTGATCAGATGGCTGCAGCTAGAGGAATCCTGCAGAAGAACGTTCCGATCCTCTATACTGCATCCCA
GGCATGCCTACAGCACCCTGATGTCGCAGCCTATAAGGCCAACAGGGACCTGATATACAAGCAGCTGCAG
CAGGCGGTCACAGGCATTTCCAATGCAGCCCAGGCCACTGCCTCAGACGATGCCTCACAGCACCAGGGTG
GAGGAGGAGGAGAACTGGCATATGCACTCAATAACTTTGACAAACAAATCATTGTGGACCCCTTGAGCTT
CAGCGAGGAGCGCTTTAGGCCTTCCCTGGAGGAGCGTCTGGAAAGCATCATTAGTGGGGCTGCCTTGATG
GCCGACTCGTCCTGCACGCGTGATGACCGTCGTGAGCGAATTGTGGCAGAGTGTAATGCTGTCCGCCAGG
CCCTGCAGGACCTGCTTTCGGAGTACATGGGCAATGCTGGACGTAAAGAAAGAAGTGATGCACTCAATTC
TGCAATAGATAAAATGACCAAGAAGACCAGGGACTTGCGTAGACAGCTCCGCAAAGCTGTCATGGACCAC
GTTTCAGATTCTTTCCTGGAAACCAATGTTCCACTTTTGGTATTGATTGAAGCTGCAAAGAATGGAAATG
AGAAAGAAGTTAAGGAGTATGCCCAAGTTTTCCGTGAACATGCCAACAAATTGATTGAGGTTGCCAACTT
GGCCTGTTCCATCTCAAATAATGAAGAAGGTGTAAAGCTTGTTCGAATGTCTGCAAGCCAGTTAGAAGCC
CTCTGTCCTCAGGTTATTAATGCTGCACTGGCTTTAGCAGCAAAACCACAGAGTAAACTGGCCCAAGAGA
ACATGGATCTTTTTAAAGAACAATGGGAAAAACAAGTCCGTGTTCTCACAGATGCTGTCGATGACATTAC
TTCCATTGATGACTTCTTGGCTGTCTCAGAGAATCACATTTTGGAAGATGTGAACAAATGTGTCATTGCT
CTCCAAGAGAAGGATGTGGATGGCCTGGACCGCACAGCTGGTGCAATTCGAGGCCGGGCAGCCCGGGTCA
TTCACGTAGTCACCTCAGAGATGGACAACTATGAGCCAGGAGTCTACACAGAGAAGGTTCTGGAAGCCAC
TAAGCTGCTCTCCAACACAGTCATGCCACGTTTTACTGAGCAAGTAGAAGCAGCCGTGGAAGCCCTCAGC
TCGGACCCTGCCCAGCCCATGGATGAGAATGAGTTTATCGATGCTTCCCGCCTGGTATATGATGGCATCC
GGGACATCAGGAAAGCAGTGCTGATGATAAGGACCCCTGAGGAGTTGGATGACTCTGACTTTGAGACAGA
AGATTTTGATGTCAGAAGCAGGACGAGCGTCCAGACAGAAGACGATCAGCTGATAGCTGGCCAGAGTGCC
GGGAGTGGCAGTGCTCAGCTTCCCCAGGAGCAAAAAGCGAAGATTGCGGAACAGGTGGCCAGCTTCCAGG
AAGAAAAGAGCAAGCTGGATGCTGAAGTGTCCAAATGGGACGACAGTGGCAATGACATCATTGTGCTGGC
CAAGCAGATGTGCATGATTATGATGGAGATGACAGACTTTACCCGAGGTAAAGGACCACTCAAAAATACA
TCGGATGTCATCAGTGCTGCCAAGAAAATTGCTGAGGCAGGATCCAGGATGGACAAGCTTGGCCGCACCA
TTGCAGACCATTGCCCCGACTCGGCTTGCAAGCAGGACCTGCTGGCCTACCTGCAACGCATCGCCCTCTA
CTGCCACCAGCTGAACATCTGCAGCAAGGTCAAGGCCGAATTCGGGGTGGACAGCGCCATGTCCCTGATC
CAGGCAGCCAAGAACTTGATGAATGCTGTGGTGCAGACAGTGAAGGCATCCTACGTCGCCTCTACCAAAT
ACCAAAAGTCACAGGGTATGGCTTCCCTCAACCTTCCTGCTGTGTCATGGAAGATGAAGGCACCAGAGAA
AAAGCCATTGGTGAAGAGAGAGAAACAGGATGAGACACAGACCAAGATTAAACGGGCATCTCAGAAGAAG
CACGTGAACCCGGTGCAGGCCCTCAGCGAGTTCAAAGCTATGGACAGCATCTAATGCAGTCGACGGTACC
GCGGGCCCGGGATCCACCGGATCTAGATAACTGATCATAATCAGCCATACCACATTTGTAGAGGTTTTAC
TTGCTTTAAAAAACCTCCCACACCTCCCCCTGAACCTGAAACATAAAATGAATGCAATTGTTGTTGTTAA
CTTGTTTATTGCAGCTTATAATGGTTACAAATAAAGCAATAGCATCACAAATTTCACAAATAAAGCATTT
TTTTCACTGCATTCTAGTTGTGGTTTGTCCAAACTCATCAATGTATCTTAACGCGTAAATTGTAAGCGTT
AATATTTTGTTAAAATTCGCGTTAAATTTTTGTTAAATCAGCTCATTTTTTAACCAATAGGCCGAAATCG
GCAAAATCCCTTATAAATCAAAAGAATAGACCGAGATAGGGT
[37 nt withheld, positions 4453-4489]
AAAGAACGTGGACTCCAACGTCAAAGG
[49 nt withheld, positions 4517-4565]
T
[91 nt withheld, positions 4567-4657]
G
[124 nt withheld, positions 4659-4782]
CAGGTGGCACTTTTCGGGGAAATGTGCGCGGAACCCCTATTTGTTTATTTTTCTAAATACATTCAAATAT
GTATCCGCTCATGAGACAATAACCCTGATAAATGCTTCAATAATATTGAAAAAGGAAGAGTCCTGAGGCG
GAAAGAACCAGCTGTGGAATGTGTGTCAGTTAGGGTGTGGAAAGTCCCCAGGCTCCCCAGCAGGCAGAAG
TATGCAAAGCATGCATCTCAATTAGTCAGCAACCAGGTGTGGAAAGTCCCCAGGCTCCCCAGCAGGCAGA
AGTATGCAAAGCATGCATCTCAATTAGTCAGCAACCATAGTCCCGCCCCTAACTCCGCCCATCCCGCCCC
TAACTCCGCCCAGTTCCGCCCATTCTCCGCCCCATGGCTGACTAATTTTTTTTATTTATGCAGAGGCCGA
GGCCGCCTCGGCCTCTGAGCTATTCCAGAAGTAGTGAGGAGGCTTTTTTGGAGGCCTAGGCTTTTGCAAA
GATCGATCAAGAGACAGGATGAGGATCGTTTCGCATGATTGAACAAGATGGATTGCACGCAGGTTCTCCG
GCCGCTTGGGTGGAGAGGCTATTCGGCTATGACTGGGCACAACAGACAATCGGCTGCTCTGATGCCGCCG
TGTTCCGGCTGTCAGCGCAGGGGCGCCCGGTTCTTTTTGTCAAGACCGACCTGTCCGGTGCCCTGAATGA
ACTGCAAGACGAGGCAGCGCGGCTATCGTGGCTGGCCACGACGGGCGTTCCTTGCGCAGCTGTGCTCGAC
GTTGTCACTGAAGCGGGAAGGGACTGGCTGCTATTGGGCGAAGTGCCGGGGCAGGATCTCCTGTCATCTC
ACCTTGCTCCTGCCGAGAAAGTATCCATCATGGCTGATGCAATGCGGCGGCTGCATACGCTTGATCCGGC
TACCTGCCCATTCGACCACCAAGCGAAACATCGCATCGAGCGAGCACGTACTCGGATGGAAGCCGGTCTT
GTCGATCAGGATGATCTGGACGAAGAGCATCAGGGGCTCGCGCCAGCCGAACTGTTCGCCAGGCTCAAGG
CGAGCATGCCCGACGGCGAGGATCTCGTCGTGACCCATGGCGATGCCTGCTTGCCGAATATCATGGTGGA
AAATGGCCGCTTTTCTGGATTCATCGACTGTGGCCGGCTGGGTGTGGCGGACCGCTATCAGGACATAGCG
TTGGCTACCCGTGATATTGCTGAAGAGCTTGGCGGCGAATGGGCTGACCGCTTCCTCGTGCTTTACGGTA
TCGCCGCTCCCGATTCGCAGCGCATCGCCTTCTATCGCCTTCTTGACGAGTTCTTCTGAGCGGGACTCTG
GGGTTCGAAATGACCGACCAAGCGACGCCCAACCTGCCATCACGAGATTTCGATTCCACCGCCGCCTTCT
ATGAAAGGTTGGGCTTCGGAATCGTTTTCCGGGACGCCGGCTGGATGATCCTCCAGCGCGGGGATCTCAT
GCTGGAGTTCTTCGCCCACCCTAGGGGGAGGCTAACTGAAACACGGAAGGAGACAATACCGGAAGGAACC
CGCGCTATGACGGCAATAAAAAGACAGAATAAAACGCACGGTGTTGGGTCGTTTGTTCATAAACGCGGGG
TTCGGTCCCAGGGCTGGCACTCTGTCGATACCCCACCGAGACCCCATTGGGGCCAATACGCCCGCGTTTC
TTCCTTTTCCCCACCCCACCCCCCAAGTTCGGGTGAAGGCCCAGGGCTCGCAGCCAACGTCGGGGCGGCA
GGCCCTGCCATAGCCTCAGGTTACTCATATATACTTTAGATTGATTTAAAACTTCATTTTTAATTTAAAA
GGATCTAGGTGAAGATCCTTTTTGATAATCTCATGACCAAAATCCCTTAACGTGAGTTTTCGTTCCACTG
AGCGTCAGACCCCGTAGAAAAGATCAAAGGATCTTCTTGAGATCCTTTTTTTCTGCGCGTAATCTGCTGC
TTGCAAACAAAAAAACCACCGCTACCAGCGGTGGTTTGTTTGCCGGATCAAGAGCTACCAACTCTTTTTC
CGAAGGTAACTGGCTTCAGCAGAGCGCAGATACCAAATACTGTTCTTCTAGTGTAGCCGTAGTTAGGCCA
CCACTTCAAGAACTCTGTAGCACCGCCTACATACCTCGCTCTGCTAATCCTGTTACCAGTGGCTGCTGCC
AGTGGCGATAAGTCGTGTCTTACCGGGTTGGACTCAAGACGATAGTTACCGGATAAGGCGCAGCGGTCGG
GCTGAACGGGGGGTTCGTGCACACAGCCCAGCTTGGAGCGAACGACCTACACCGAACTGAGATACCTACA
GCGTGAGCTATGAGAAAGCGCCACGCTTCCCGAAGGGAGAAAGGCGGACAGGTATCCGGTAAGCGGCAGG
GTCGGAACAGGAGAGCGCACGAGGGAGCTTCCAGGGGGAAACGCCTGGTATCTTTATAGTCCTGTCGGGT
TTCGCCACCTCTGACTTGAGCGTCGATTTTTGTGATGCTCGTCAGGGGGGCGGAGCCTATGGAAAAACGC
CAGCAACGCGGCCTTTTTACGGTTCCTGGCCTTTTGCTGGCCTTTTGCTCACATGTTCTTTCCTGCGTTA
TCCCCTGATTCTGTGGATAACCGTATTACCGCCATGCAT
Features (pLannotate 1.2.2; 16 found; start..end, strand, type, name):
     61..364     +  enhancer       CMV enhancer: human cytomegalovirus immediate early enhancer
    365..568     +  promoter       CMV promoter: human cytomegalovirus (CMV) immediate early promoter
    613..1329    +  CDS            EGFP: EGFP is a basic (constitutively fluorescent) green fluorescent protein published in 1996, derived from Aequorea victoria. It is reported to be a rapidly-maturing weak dimer with moderate acid sensitivity.
   1330..1352    +  misc_feature   MCS (fragment): multiple cloning site
   1354..4041    +  CDS            CTNNA1: CTNA1_HUMAN - Experimental evidence at protein level: Swiss-Prot protein existence level 1. Associates with the cytoplasmic domain of a variety of cadherins. The association of catenins to cadherins produces a complex which is linked to the actin filament network, and which seems to be of primary importance for cadherins cell-adhesion properties. Can associate with both E- and N-cadherins. Originally believed to be a stable component of E-cadherin/catenin adhesion complexes and to mediate the linkage of cadherins to the actin cytoskeleton at adherens junctions. In contrast, cortical actin was
   4045..4075    +  misc_feature   MCS (fragment): multiple cloning site
   4092..4176    +  CDS            large T antigen (fragment): large T antigen from SV40 (simian virus 40)
   4199..4320    +  polyA_signal   SV40 poly(A) signal: SV40 polyadenylation signal
   4354..4782    -  rep_origin     f1 ori (sequence partly withheld): f1 bacteriophage origin of replication; arrow indicates direction of (+) strand synthesis
   4809..4913    +  promoter       AmpR promoter: bla
   4915..5272    +  promoter       SV40 promoter: SV40 enhancer and early promoter
   5307..6101    +  CDS            NeoR/KanR: aminoglycoside phosphotransferase from Tn5; aph(3')-II (or nptII); confers resistance to neomycin, kanamycin, and G418 (Geneticin®)
   6122..6274    +  CDS            ble (fragment): BLE_KLEPN - Experimental evidence at protein level: Swiss-Prot protein existence level 1. Binding protein with a strong affinity to the bleomycin family of antibiotics. Binds to CL990; an antimitotic-antibiotic compound. From Klebsiella pneumoniae.
   6333..6380    +  polyA_signal   HSV TK poly(A) signal: herpes simplex virus thymidine kinase polyadenylation signal (Cole and Stacy, 1985)
   6471..6487    -  polyA_signal   bGH poly(A) signal (fragment): bovine growth hormone polyadenylation signal
   6709..7297    +  rep_origin     ori: high-copy-number ColE1/pMB1/pBR322/pUC origin of replication
