[The description below was written by a language model from this plasmid's Addgene catalogue record and pLannotate feature annotations shown in this document.]
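Description:
GFP-α-cateninA+ΔβH is a mammalian expression plasmid built on the pEGFP-C1 backbone for transient expression of a GFP-tagged mutant of human α-catenin (CTNNA1). The sequenced construct is about 7.4 kb. It replicates in bacteria from a high-copy ColE1/pUC-type origin and is selected with kanamycin. Resistance comes from the Tn5 NeoR/KanR gene, which sits behind tandem bacterial (bla) and SV40 early promoters and ends in an HSV TK polyadenylation signal, so the same cassette can in principle confer G418 resistance in mammalian cells. An f1 origin is also present. The short large T antigen, ble and bGH poly(A) fragments in the annotation are most likely backbone remnants or partial matches rather than functional elements.

The expression cassette uses the human CMV immediate-early enhancer and promoter to drive EGFP, followed by a short stretch of residual multiple cloning site and then the CTNNA1 coding sequence, giving an N-terminal EGFP fusion. An SV40 poly(A) signal terminates the transcript. The insert was introduced by Gibson assembly. The one recorded mutation replaces residues 670–673 (RAIM) with GSGS. The record does not spell out how this relates to the "A+" and "ΔβH" parts of the name, or whether further changes are present. The listed insert size of about 3.4 kb appears to count EGFP together with α-catenin, since the annotated CTNNA1 reading frame is about 2.7 kb.

α-Catenin links cadherin–catenin complexes to the actin cytoskeleton at adherens junctions. The associated study examines how an E-cadherin–actin clutch transmits the force of cortical flow to inhibit epithelial cell locomotion on cell–cell contact. The fusion allows fluorescence imaging of this α-catenin variant in transfected cells.
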