Addgene plasmid #229704: GFP-α-cateninA+ΔβH
Purpose: Transient expression of GFP-alpha-cateninA+deltabetaH in mammalian cells
Depositing lab: Alpha Yap. Depositing organization: University of Queensland. Publication: An E-cadherin-actin clutch translates the mechanical force of cortical flow for cell-cell contact to inhibit epithelial cell locomotion. Noordstra I, Hermoso MD, Schimmel L, Bonfim-Melo A, Currin-Ross D, Duong CN, Kalappurakkal JM, Morris RG, Vestweber D, Mayor S, Gordon E, Roca-Cusachs P, Yap AS. Dev Cell. 2023 Sep 25;58(18):1748-1763.e6. doi: 10.1016/j.devcel.2023.06.011. Epub 2023 Jul 21. PubMed 37480844.
Backbone
  Vector backbone: pEGFP-C1
  Backbone size w/o insert (bp): 4009
  Vector type: Mammalian Expression
Growth in bacteria
  Bacterial resistance: Kanamycin, 50 μg/mL
  Growth temperature: 37°C
  Growth strain: NEB Stable
  Copy number: High Copy
Gene/Insert
  Gene/Insert name: CTNNA1 (alpha-catenin) Human (alt name: MDBS2; MDPT2; CAP102)
  Species: H. sapiens (human)
  Insert size (bp): 3402
  Mutation: amino acids 670-673, RAIM--> GSGS
  Entrez Gene: CTNNA1 (a.k.a. CAP102, MDBS2, MDPT2)
  Promoter: CMV promoter
  Tag / fusion protein: EGFP (N terminal on insert)
  Cloning method: Gibson Cloning
Terms and licenses: Academic/Nonprofit Terms; Industry Terms: Not Available to Industry
How to cite: GFP-α-cateninA+ΔβH was a gift from Alpha Yap (Addgene plasmid # 229704 ; http://n2t.net/addgene:229704 ; RRID:Addgene_229704)
